>Addgene plasmid #233632 | Tardigrada_OTR-like1-GFP | addgene full sequence | sequence record 468395 | Addgene NGS Result
GACGGATCGGGAGATCTCCCGATCCCCTATGGTGCACTCTCAGTACAATCTGCTCTGATGCCGCATAGTT
AAGCCAGTATCTGCTCCCTGCTTGTGTGTTGGAGGTCGCTGAGTAGTGCGCGAGCAAAATTTAAGCTACA
ACAAGGCAAGGCTTGACCGACAATTGCATGAAGAATCTGCTTAGGGTTAGGCGTTTTGCGCTGCTTCGCG
ATGTACGGGCCAGATATACGCGTTGACATTGATTATTGACTAGTTATTAATAGTAATCAATTACGGGGTC
ATTAGTTCATAGCCCATATATGGAGTTCCGCGTTACATAACTTACGGTAAATGGCCCGCCTGGCTGACCG
CCCAACGACCCCCGCCCATTGACGTCAATAATGACGTATGTTCCCATAGTAACGCCAATAGGGACTTTCC
ATTGACGTCAATGGGTGGAGTATTTACGGTAAACTGCCCACTTGGCAGTACATCAAGTGTATCATATGCC
AAGTACGCCCCCTATTGACGTCAATGACGGTAAATGGCCCGCCTGGCATTATGCCCAGTACATGACCTTA
TGGGACTTTCCTACTTGGCAGTACATCTACGTATTAGTCATCGCTATTACCATGGTGATGCGGTTTTGGC
AGTACATCAATGGGCGTGGATAGCGGTTTGACTCACGGGGATTTCCAAGTCTCCACCCCATTGACGTCAA
TGGGAGTTTGTTTTGGCACCAAAATCAACGGGACTTTCCAAAATGTCGTAACAACTCCGCCCCATTGACG
CAAATGGGCGGTAGGCGTGTACGGTGGGAGGTCTATATAAGCAGAGCTCTCTGGCTAACTAGAGAACCCA
CTGCTTACTGGCTTATCGAAATTAATACGACTCACTATAGGGAGACCCAAGCTGGCTAGCGTTTAAACTT
AAGCTTGGTACCGAGCTCGGATCCATGTTAGAATTTAACTACACCATTGCGGCGGCCTATCCGCTGCTGC
TGGACTTTAACGCCAGCCAGTACTTCAACAACACCACCAGTCCTCAGGTGGACAATCAGGCCTGGCTGAC
ACGCGACGAGGACCTCGCGATGCTCGAGGTGGCAATGCTTGGCATCACATTCAGTATCGCGCTGTTCGGC
AATTCGGCCGTGCTGTTTGTGCTGCTGCTGCGCCGGCAGAAGATCACCCGGATGTACTTCTTCATCCTCC
ACCTCTCGCTGGCCGACCTGGCCGTGGCGTTCCTCAACATCCTCCCGCAGCTGCTGTGGGACATCACGTG
GCGCTTTCAAGGCAACAACTTCATGTGCAAGAGCGTCAAGTTCCTCCAGGTCTTCTCCATGTATCTGTCC
GCGTGGACCCTGGTCATGATGGCCATTGACAGGTTTATCGCCATTTGCCGTCCGCTGAATGCCTACGGCT
GGAGAGCGCGTCGTTGCTCAATTATGATCGGGATTGCCTGGTTATTCTCCATCCTCTGCTCACTTCCGCA
GATTTTTGTCTTCGCCCAGCAAGAGATCCTGCCCGGCGTCTTCGACTGCTGGGCTTCCTTTGTCGTGGAA
TGGGGCTCCAAGGCCTACGTCACATGGTTCGCGCTCAGTATTTACATCATTCCACTTAGCATTCTGATGA
TAACATACGGCCAAGTGACATGGACCGTATGGAAAGTCATCCGTCTGAAAGAGAACGGAACCCTGCGAAT
CAAGCCGGACGGGAAGACGTCCATTGTGGATCGATCTCGTGCTCATTCCCAGAACTCCCAGCGCTCGTAT
TCCCAGCGGTCGCAATCGATAACCAGCCGATCACGGACCACTCACAGCACCTATCGACGTGTGTACAACC
GGACCAAATTACTAACAGTCAAATTAACGGCAGCTGTCATATTCTGCTACATCTGCTGTTGGACGCCATT
CATCTTCGCCCTACTCTACACGACCTTCTTTCCCGTGACGAGTACCGGCGAAGTCTCCATGAGCCAGTCA
GTCTTCACGATCCTCTTGCTGCTCGCTAATCTCAACAGCTGCTCAAATCCCTGGATTTATCTCTTCTTCA
GTCTGGGCAAGTACGTGCAGTGTGAGCACGGCTGGAAGTGGAAGTGGACGACGGGAGGCCACGGCCCGGC
CACGCCCGGTATTAGCGAACAGGAAGACATCGAGCCGCATAACCAAACGAACGGCGGCCATTCCATGCAG
TCCCACGTCAGCGGAAGCTTCAAGAACTTCACCAACGCCAAGCGTAATTTGAATTTGCATGCCAATGGGC
AGAGTTACATTTTCGGCATTCCACTGGTTGGTCAAAAGGCTCGAAACTCATCCACCGTCGCGCTTGGCGG
CCGCATGAGCAAGGGCGAGGAGCTGTTCACCGGGGTGGTGCCCATCCTGGTCGAGCTGGACGGCGACGTA
AACGGCCACAAGTTCAGCGTGTCCGGCGAGGGCGAGGGCGATGCCACCTACGGCAAGCTGACCCTGAAGT
TCATCTGCACCACCGGCAAGCTGCCCGTGCCCTGGCCCACCCTCGTGACCACCCTGACCTACGGCGTGCA
GTGCTTCAGCCGCTACCCCGACCACATGAAGCAGCACGACTTCTTCAAGTCCGCCATGCCCGAAGGCTAC
GTCCAGGAGCGCACCATCTTCTTCAAGGACGACGGCAACTACAAGACCCGCGCCGAGGTGAAGTTCGAGG
GCGACACCCTGGTGAACCGCATCGAGCTGAAGGGCATCGACTTCAAGGAGGACGGCAACATCCTGGGGCA
CAAGCTGGAGTACAACTACAACAGCCACAACGTCTATATCATGGCCGACAAGCAGAAGAACGGCATCAAG
GTGAACTTCAAGATCCGCCACAACATCGAGGACGGCAGCGTGCAGCTCGCCGACCACTACCAGCAGAACA
CCCCCATCGGCGACGGCCCCGTGCTGCTGCCCGACAACCACTACCTGAGCACCCAGTCCGCCCTGAGCAA
AGACCCCAACGAGAAGCGCGATCACATGGTCCTGCTGGAGTTCGTGACCGCCGCCGGGATCACTCACGGC
ATGGACGAGCTGTACAAGTAATCTAGAGGGCCCGTTTAAACCCGCTGATCAGCCTCGACTGTGCCTTCTA
GTTGCCAGCCATCTGTTGTTTGCCCCTCCCCCGTGCCTTCCTTGACCCTGGAAGGTGCCACTCCCACTGT
CCTTTCCTAATAAAATGAGGAAATTGCATCGCATTGTCTGAGTAGGTGTCATTCTATTCTGGGGGGTGGG
GTGGGGCAGGACAGCAAGGGGGAGGATTGGGAAGACAATAGCAGGCATGCTGGGGATGCGGTGGGCTCTA
TGGCTTCTGAGGCGGAAAGAACCAGCTGGGGCTCTAGGGGGTATCCCC
[124 nt withheld, positions 3339-3462]
C
[91 nt withheld, positions 3464-3554]
A
[49 nt withheld, positions 3556-3604]
CCTTTGACGTTGGAGTCCACGTTCTTT
[37 nt withheld, positions 3632-3668]
ACCCTATCTCGGTCTATTCTTTTGATTTATAAGGGATTTTGCCGATTTCGGCCTATTGGTTAAAAAATGA
GCTGATTTAACAAAAATTTAACGCGAATTAATTCTGTGGAATGTGTGTCAGTTAGGGTGTGGAAAGTCCC
CAGGCTCCCCAGCAGGCAGAAGTATGCAAAGCATGCATCTCAATTAGTCAGCAACCAGGTGTGGAAAGTC
CCCAGGCTCCCCAGCAGGCAGAAGTATGCAAAGCATGCATCTCAATTAGTCAGCAACCATAGTCCCGCCC
CTAACTCCGCCCATCCCGCCCCTAACTCCGCCCAGTTCCGCCCATTCTCCGCCCCATGGCTGACTAATTT
TTTTTATTTATGCAGAGGCCGAGGCCGCCTCTGCCTCTGAGCTATTCCAGAAGTAGTGAGGAGGCTTTTT
TGGAGGCCTAGGCTTTTGCAAAAAGCTCCCGGGAGCTTGTATATCCATTTTCGGATCTGATCAAGAGACA
GGATGAGGATCGTTTCGCATGATTGAACAAGATGGATTGCACGCAGGTTCTCCGGCCGCTTGGGTGGAGA
GGCTATTCGGCTATGACTGGGCACAACAGACAATCGGCTGCTCTGATGCCGCCGTGTTCCGGCTGTCAGC
GCAGGGGCGCCCGGTTCTTTTTGTCAAGACCGACCTGTCCGGTGCCCTGAATGAACTGCAGGACGAGGCA
GCGCGGCTATCGTGGCTGGCCACGACGGGCGTTCCTTGCGCAGCTGTGCTCGACGTTGTCACTGAAGCGG
GAAGGGACTGGCTGCTATTGGGCGAAGTGCCGGGGCAGGATCTCCTGTCATCTCACCTTGCTCCTGCCGA
GAAAGTATCCATCATGGCTGATGCAATGCGGCGGCTGCATACGCTTGATCCGGCTACCTGCCCATTCGAC
CACCAAGCGAAACATCGCATCGAGCGAGCACGTACTCGGATGGAAGCCGGTCTTGTCGATCAGGATGATC
TGGACGAAGAGCATCAGGGGCTCGCGCCAGCCGAACTGTTCGCCAGGCTCAAGGCGCGCATGCCCGACGG
CGAGGATCTCGTCGTGACCCATGGCGATGCCTGCTTGCCGAATATCATGGTGGAAAATGGCCGCTTTTCT
GGATTCATCGACTGTGGCCGGCTGGGTGTGGCGGACCGCTATCAGGACATAGCGTTGGCTACCCGTGATA
TTGCTGAAGAGCTTGGCGGCGAATGGGCTGACCGCTTCCTCGTGCTTTACGGTATCGCCGCTCCCGATTC
GCAGCGCATCGCCTTCTATCGCCTTCTTGACGAGTTCTTCTGAGCGGGACTCTGGGGTTCGAAATGACCG
ACCAAGCGACGCCCAACCTGCCATCACGAGATTTCGATTCCACCGCCGCCTTCTATGAAAGGTTGGGCTT
CGGAATCGTTTTCCGGGACGCCGGCTGGATGATCCTCCAGCGCGGGGATCTCATGCTGGAGTTCTTCGCC
CACCCCAACTTGTTTATTGCAGCTTATAATGGTTACAAATAAAGCAATAGCATCACAAATTTCACAAATA
AAGCATTTTTTTCACTGCATTCTAGTTGTGGTTTGTCCAAACTCATCAATGTATCTTATCATGTCTGTAT
ACCGTCGACCTCTAGCTAGAGCTTGGCGTAATCATGGTCATAGCTGTTTCCTGTGTGAAATTGTTATCCG
CTCACAATTCCACACAACATACGAGCCGGAAGCATAAAGTGTAAAGCCTGGGGTGCCTAATGAGTGAGCT
AACTCACATTAATTGCGTTGCGCTCACTGCCCGCTTTCCAGTCGGGAAACCTGTCGTGCCAGCTGCATTA
ATGAATCGGCCAACGCGCGGGGAGAGGCGGTTTGCGTATTGGGCGCTCTTCCGCTTCCTCGCTCACTGAC
TCGCTGCGCTCGGTCGTTCGGCTGCGGCGAGCGGTATCAGCTCACTCAAAGGCGGTAATACGGTTATCCA
CAGAATCAGGGGATAACGCAGGAAAGAACATGTGAGCAAAAGGCCAGCAAAAGGCCAGGAACCGTAAAAA
GGCCGCGTTGCTGGCGTTTTTCCATAGGCTCCGCCCCCCTGACGAGCATCACAAAAATCGACGCTCAAGT
CAGAGGTGGCGAAACCCGACAGGACTATAAAGATACCAGGCGTTTCCCCCTGGAAGCTCCCTCGTGCGCT
CTCCTGTTCCGACCCTGCCGCTTACCGGATACCTGTCCGCCTTTCTCCCTTCGGGAAGCGTGGCGCTTTC
TCATAGCTCACGCTGTAGGTATCTCAGTTCGGTGTAGGTCGTTCGCTCCAAGCTGGGCTGTGTGCACGAA
CCCCCCGTTCAGCCCGACCGCTGCGCCTTATCCGGTAACTATCGTCTTGAGTCCAACCCGGTAAGACACG
ACTTATCGCCACTGGCAGCAGCCACTGGTAACAGGATTAGCAGAGCGAGGTATGTAGGCGGTGCTACAGA
GTTCTTGAAGTGGTGGCCTAACTACGGCTACACTAGAAGAACAGTATTTGGTATCTGCGCTCTGCTGAAG
CCAGTTACCTTCGGAAAAAGAGTTGGTAGCTCTTGATCCGGCAAACAAACCACCGCTGGTAGCGGTGGTT
TTTTTGTTTGCAAGCAGCAGATTACGCGCAGAAAAAAAGGATCTCAAGAAGATCCTTTGATCTTTTCTAC
GGGGTCTGACGCTCAGTGGAACGAAAACTCACGTTAAGGGATTTTGGTCATGAGATTATCAAAAAGGATC
TTCACCTAGATCCTTTTAAATTAAAAATGAAGTTTTAAATCAATCTAAAGTATATATGAGTAAACTTGGT
CTGACAGTTACCAATGCTTAATCAGTGAGGCACCTATCTCAGCGATCTGTCTATTTCGTTCATCCATAGT
TGCCTGACTCCCCGTCGTGTAGATAACTACGATACGGGAGGGCTTACCATCTGGCCCCAGTGCTGCAATG
ATACCGCGAGACCCACGCTCACCGGCTCCAGATTTATCAGCAATAAACCAGCCAGCCGGAAGGGCCGAGC
GCAGAAGTGGTCCTGCAACTTTATCCGCCTCCATCCAGTCTATTAATTGTTGCCGGGAAGCTAGAGTAAG
TAGTTCGCCAGTTAATAGTTTGCGCAACGTTGTTGCCATTGCTACAGGCATCGTGGTGTCACGCTCGTCG
TTTGGTATGGCTTCATTCAGCTCCGGTTCCCAACGATCAAGGCGAGTTACATGATCCCCCATGTTGTGCA
AAAAAGCGGTTAGCTCCTTCGGTCCTCCGATCGTTGTCAGAAGTAAGTTGGCCGCAGTGTTATCACTCAT
GGTTATGGCAGCACTGCATAATTCTCTTACTGTCATGCCATCCGTAAGATGCTTTTCTGTGACTGGTGAG
TACTCAACCAAGTCATTCTGAGAATAGTGTATGCGGCGACCGAGTTGCTCTTGCCCGGCGTCAATACGGG
ATAATACCGCGCCACATAGCAGAACTTTAAAAGTGCTCATCATTGGAAAACGTTCTTCGGGGCGAAAACT
CTCAAGGATCTTACCGCTGTTGAGATCCAGTTCGATGTAACCCACTCGTGCACCCAACTGATCTTCAGCA
TCTTTTACTTTCACCAGCGTTTCTGGGTGAGCAAAAACAGGAAGGCAAAATGCCGCAAAAAAGGGAATAA
GGGCGACACGGAAATGTTGAATACTCATACTCTTCCTTTTTCAATATTATTGAAGCATTTATCAGGGTTA
TTGTCTCATGAGCGGATACATATTTGAATGTATTTAGAAAAATAAACAAATAGGGGTTCCGCGCACATTT
CCCCGAAAAGTGCCACCTGACGTC
Features (pLannotate 1.2.2; 20 found; start..end, strand, type, name):
     28..80      -  misc_feature   bom (fragment): basis of mobility region from pBR322
    235..614     +  enhancer       CMV enhancer: human cytomegalovirus immediate early enhancer
    615..818     +  promoter       CMV promoter: human cytomegalovirus (CMV) immediate early promoter
    814..847     +  LTR            5' LTR (truncated) (fragment): truncated 5' long terminal repeat (LTR) from HIV-1
    863..881     +  promoter       T7 promoter: promoter for bacteriophage T7 RNA polymerase
   2315..3028    +  CDS            GFP (S65T): GFP (S65T) is a basic (constitutively fluorescent) green fluorescent protein published in 1995, derived from Aequorea victoria.
   3069..3293    +  polyA_signal   bGH poly(A) signal: bovine growth hormone polyadenylation signal
   3297..3318    +  promoter       SV40 promoter (fragment): SV40 enhancer and early promoter
   3339..3767    +  rep_origin     f1 ori (sequence partly withheld): f1 bacteriophage origin of replication; arrow indicates direction of (+) strand synthesis
   3781..4110    +  promoter       SV40 promoter: SV40 enhancer and early promoter
   4177..4968    +  CDS            neo: KKA2_KLEPN - Also known as kan, nptII. Experimental evidence at protein level: Swiss-Prot protein existence level 1. Resistance to kanamycin, neomycin, paromomycin, ribostamycin, butirosin and gentamicin B. From Klebsiella pneumoniae.
   4992..5150    +  CDS            ble (fragment): BLE_KLEPN - Experimental evidence at protein level: Swiss-Prot protein existence level 1. Binding protein with a strong affinity to the bleomycin family of antibiotics. Binds to CL990; an antimitotic-antibiotic compound. From Klebsiella pneumoniae.
   5145..5266    +  polyA_signal   SV40 poly(A) signal: SV40 polyadenylation signal
   5339..5355    -  protein_bind   lac operator: The lac repressor binds to the lac operator to inhibit transcription in E. coli. This inhibition can be relieved by adding lactose or isopropyl-β-D-thiogalactopyranoside (IPTG). lac repressor encoded by lacI
   5363..5393    -  promoter       lac promoter: promoter for the E. coli lac operon
   5408..5429    -  protein_bind   CAP binding site: CAP binding activates transcription in the presence of cAMP. E. coli catabolite activator protein
   5442..5534    -  CDS            lacI (fragment): lac repressor; lacI; The lac repressor binds to the lac operator to inhibit transcription in E. coli. This inhibition can be relieved by adding lactose or isopropyl-β-D-thiogalactopyranoside (IPTG).
   5717..6305    -  rep_origin     ori: high-copy-number ColE1/pMB1/pBR322/pUC origin of replication
   6476..7336    -  CDS            AmpR: β-lactamase; bla; confers resistance to ampicillin, carbenicillin, and related antibiotics
   7337..7441    -  promoter       AmpR promoter: bla
