[The description below was written by a language model from this plasmid's Addgene catalogue record and pLannotate feature annotations shown in this document.]
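Description:
Tardigrada_OTR-like1-GFP is a mammalian expression plasmid built on the pcDNA3-eGFP backbone that encodes an oxytocin/vasopressin-like receptor (OTR-like 1) from the tardigrade H. exemplaris, fused at its C terminus to a green fluorescent protein. The roughly 1.4 kb receptor insert was placed between BamHI and NotI sites downstream of the human cytomegalovirus immediate-early enhancer and promoter. A T7 promoter lies between the CMV promoter and the insert and could in principle drive in vitro transcription. The annotation software did not recognise the tardigrade coding sequence, so it appears only as an unannotated gap between the T7 promoter and the fluorescent protein. The catalogue calls the tag EGFP, whereas the feature table labels it GFP (S65T), a closely related Aequorea victoria variant. Transcripts terminate at the bovine growth hormone polyadenylation signal.

In bacteria the plasmid replicates from a high-copy ColE1/pUC-type origin and is selected with ampicillin through the β-lactamase gene and its own promoter. An f1 origin is also present, allowing single-stranded DNA production. A second mammalian cassette has the SV40 enhancer/early promoter driving the neomycin phosphotransferase gene, followed by an SV40 polyadenylation signal, which would permit G418 selection of stably transfected cells. Short annotated fragments such as bom, lac regulatory elements, a ble remnant and a truncated HIV-1 LTR hit appear to be backbone remnants or chance matches rather than functional parts.

The record states no application beyond encoding the tagged receptor. A CMV-driven, GFP-fused receptor of this kind suits heterologous expression in mammalian cells, where fluorescence reports expression and subcellular localisation.
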