Addgene plasmid #233632: Tardigrada_OTR-like1-GFP
Purpose: encodes oxytocin/vasopression like receptor 1 in H.exemplaris, tagged with GFP
Depositing lab: Christian Gruber. Depositing organization: Medical University of Vienna.
Backbone
  Vector backbone: pcDNA3-eGFP
  Backbone manufacturer: Genetech
  Backbone size w/o insert (bp): 5400
  Vector type: Mammalian Expression
Growth in bacteria
  Bacterial resistance: Ampicillin, 100 μg/mL
  Growth temperature: 37°C
  Growth strain: DH5alpha
  Copy number: High Copy
Gene/Insert
  Gene/Insert name: Tardigrada_OTR-like1-GFP
  Species: H. exemplaris (Tardigrada)
  Insert size (bp): 1377
  Promoter: CMV
  Tag / fusion protein: EGFP (C terminal on insert)
  Cloning method: Restriction Enzyme; 5′ cloning site BamHI (unknown if destroyed); 3′ cloning site NotI (not destroyed)
  Sequencing primers: 5′ CMV-F
Terms and licenses: Academic/Nonprofit Terms; Industry Terms: Not Available to Industry
How to cite: Tardigrada_OTR-like1-GFP was a gift from Christian Gruber (Addgene plasmid # 233632)
